Addgene plasmid #46368: pET21-Streptavidin-Dead Aspartate Loop
Depositing lab: Mark Howarth. Depositing organization: University of Oxford. Publication: Plug-And-Play Pairing Via Defined Divalent Streptavidins. Fairhead M, Krndija D, Lowe ED, Howarth M. J Mol Biol. 2013 Sep 19. pii: S0022-2836(13)00600-1. doi: 10.1016/j.jmb.2013.09.016. PubMed 24056174.
Backbone
  Vector backbone: pET21
  Backbone manufacturer: Novagen
  Backbone size w/o insert (bp): 5400
  Total vector size (bp): 5800
  Vector type: Bacterial Expression
Growth in bacteria
  Bacterial resistance: Ampicillin, 100 μg/mL
  Growth temperature: 37°C
  Growth strain: DH5alpha
  Growth instructions: Dh5alpha for propagation of the plasmid. Bl21[DE3] or similar required for protein expression.
  Copy number: Low Copy
Gene/Insert
  Gene/Insert name: Streptavidin-Dead Aspartate Loop (alt name: Dd)
  Species: E. coli
  Insert size (bp): 423
  Promoter: T7
  Cloning method: Restriction Enzyme; 5′ cloning site NdeI (not destroyed); 3′ cloning site HindIII (not destroyed)
  Sequencing primers: 5′ T7F; 3′ T7R
Terms and licenses: Academic/Nonprofit Terms; Industry Terms: Not Available to Industry
How to cite: pET21-Streptavidin-Dead Aspartate Loop was a gift from Mark Howarth (Addgene plasmid # 46368 ; http://n2t.net/addgene:46368 ; RRID:Addgene_46368)
