[The description below was written by a language model from this plasmid's Addgene catalogue record.]
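Description:
pET21-Streptavidin-Dead Aspartate Loop is a bacterial expression plasmid built on the Novagen pET21 backbone, with a total size of about 5.8 kb (roughly 5.4 kb of backbone). It is selected with ampicillin and is listed as low copy. The record gives no feature table, so elements such as the origin of replication, lac operator or terminator are not itemised, although pET-series vectors are generally designed around T7 RNA polymerase-driven transcription. Accordingly, a standard cloning strain is used simply to maintain the plasmid, whereas protein production requires a host that supplies T7 RNA polymerase, such as a DE3 lysogen.

The payload is a 423 bp insert named Streptavidin-Dead Aspartate Loop (abbreviated Dd), cloned between NdeI and HindIII sites that both remain intact, and placed under the T7 promoter. The name indicates a "dead" streptavidin subunit, meaning a variant not expected to bind biotin, that also carries an aspartate-containing loop. However, the record does not list the specific mutations, the position or length of the loop, or any fusion tags. The species field reads E. coli, which probably refers to the expression host or codon usage rather than the natural source of streptavidin, but the record does not clarify this.

The associated publication concerns defined divalent streptavidins for plug-and-play pairing. This suggests the subunit is meant to be expressed and combined with biotin-binding subunits to produce tetramers with a controlled number and arrangement of functional binding sites. A negatively charged loop could plausibly help separate the different assemblies, though the record does not state this.
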