>Addgene plasmid #46368 | pET21-Streptavidin-Dead Aspartate Loop | depositor partial sequence | sequence record 65353 | T7F
NNNNNNNNNNNNNNNNNNCNNNCTANNNNNATTTTGTTTAACTTTAAGAAGGAGATATACATATGGCTGA
AGCTGGTATCACCGGCACCTGGTACGCCCAGCTGGGAGACACCTTCATCGTTACCGCTGGTGCTGACGGT
GCTCTGACCGGTACCTACGAAGCCGCTGTTGGTGATGACGATGGTGACGATGACGGTGATGACGATGGAG
CTGAATCTAGATACGTTCTGACCGGTCGTTACGACTCCGCTCCGGCTACCGACGGTTCCGGAACCGCTCT
GGGTTGGACCGTTGCTTGGAAAAACAACTACCGTAACGCTCACTCCGCTACCACCTGGTCTGGCCAGTAC
GTTGGTGGTGCTGAAGCTCGTATCAACACCCAGTGGTTGTTGACCTCCGGCACCACCGAAGCTAACGCGT
GGAAATCCACCCTGGTTGGTCACGACACCTTCACCAAAGTTAAACCGTCCGCTGCTTCCTAATAAAAGCT
TGCGGCCGCACTCGAGCACCACCACCACCACCACTGAGATCCGGCTGCTAACAAAGCCCGAAAGGAAGCT
GAGTTGGCTGCTGCCACCGCTGAGCAATAACTAGCATAACCCCTTGGGGCCTCTAAACGGGTCTTGAGGG
GTTTTTTGCTGAAAGGAGGAACTATATCCGGATTGGCGAATGGG
[124 nt withheld, positions 675-798]
C
[91 nt withheld, positions 800-890]
A
[49 nt withheld, positions 892-940]
CCTTTGACGTTGGAGTCCACGTTCTTTAATAGTGGACTCTTGTTCCNAACTGGNNNACACTCANCCCTAT
CTCGGTCTATTCTTTTGATTTATAAGGGATTTTGCCGATTCGGCCNNNTGGNNAAAAAATGAGCTGATTN
NCAAAAANTTNACNCGAANTTTAACNAAANNNNNGCTTNNNNTTNNNGNNCTTTTCGNNNNNNNNNCNCN
NNCCCTANTNNNTNATTTNNNNAANNCNNNNAANNNNNNTCCNNNNNNNNNNNNNNNNNNNNANNCTNNN
NNNNNNNANNNNNNNNNNNNNNNNNNTNNNNNNNN
