>Addgene plasmid #46368 | pET21-Streptavidin-Dead Aspartate Loop | addgene partial sequence | sequence record 68951 | pBRrevBam_primer
ATGCCGGCCACGATGCGTCCGGCGTAGAGGATCGAGATCTCGATCCCGCGAAATTAATACGACTCACTAT
AGGGGAATTGTGAGCGGATAACAATTCCCCTCTAGAAATAATTTTGTTTAACTTTAAGAAGGAGATATAC
ATATGGCTGAAGCTGGTATCACCGGCACCTGGTACGCCCAGCTGGGAGACACCTTCATCGTTACCGCTGG
TGCTGACGGTGCTCTGACCGGTACCTACGAAGCCGCTGTTGGTGATGACGATGGTGACGATGACGGTGAT
GACGATGGAGCTGAATCTAGATACGTTCTGACCGGTCGTTACGACTCCGCTCCGGCTACCGACGGTTCCG
GAACCGCTCTGGGTTGGACCGTTGCTTGGAAAAACAACTACCGTAACGCTCACTCCGCTACCACCTGGTC
TGGCCAGTACGTTGGTGGTGCTGAAGCTCGTATCAACACCCAGTGGTTGTTGACCTCCGGCACCACCGAA
GCTAACGCGTGGAAATCCACCCTGGTTGGTCACGACACCTTCACCAAAGTTAAACCGTCCGCTGCTTCCT
AATAAAAGCTTGCGGCCGCACTCGAGCACCACCACCACCACCACTGAGATCCGGCTGCTAACAAAGCCCG
AAAGGAAGCTGAGTTGGCTGCTGCCACCGCTGAGCAATAACTAGCATAACCCCTTGGGGCCTCTAAACGG
GTCTTGAGGGGTTTTTTGCTGAAAGGAGGAACTATATCCGGATTGGCGAATGGG
[124 nt withheld, positions 755-878]
CGCCGGCTT
